>Addgene plasmid #68455 | TOPO SV40 | depositor full sequence | sequence record 128096 | Full plasmid sequence
AGCGCCCAATACGCAAACCGCCTCTCCCCGCGCGTTGGCCGATTCATTAATGCAGCTGGCACGACAGGTT
TCCCGACTGGAAAGCGGGCAGTGAGCGCAACGCAATTAATGTGAGTTAGCTCACTCATTAGGCACCCCAG
GCTTTACACTTTATGCTTCCGGCTCGTATGTTGTGTGGAATTGTGAGCGGATAACAATTTCACACAGGAA
ACAGCTATGACCATGATTACGCCAAGCTATTTAGGTGACACTATAGAATACTCAAGCTATGCATCAAGCT
TGGTACCGAGCTCGGATCAGTGTGAGGGAGTGTAAAGCTGGTTTCTGTGGAATGTGTGTCAGTTAGGGTG
TGGAAAGTCCCCAGGCTCCCCAGCAGGCAGAAGTATGCAAAGCATGCATCTCAATTAGTCAGCAACCAGG
TGTGGAAAGTCCCCAGGCTCCCCAGCAGGCAGAAGTATGCAAAGCATGCATCTCAATTAGTCAGCAACCA
TAGTCCCGCCCCTAACTCCGCCCATCCCGCCCCTAACTCCGCCCAGTTCCGCCCATTCTCCGCCCCATGG
CTGACTAATTTTTTTTATTTATGCAGAGGCCGAGGCCGCCTCTGCCTCTGAGCTATTCCAGAAGTAGTGA
GGAGGCTTTTTTGGAGGCCTAGGCTTTTGCAAAAAGCTCCCGGGAGCTTGTATATCCATTTTCGACCCGA
CATTAGCGCTACAGCTTAAGCGGGATCCACTAGTAACGGCCGCCAGTGTGCTGGAATTCTGCAGATATCC
ATCACACTGGCGGCCGCTCGAGCATGCATCTAGAGGGCCCAATTCGCCCTATAGTGAGTCGTATTACAAT
TCACTGGCCGTCGTTTTACAACGTCGTGACTGGGAAAACCCTGGCGTTACCCAACTTAATCGCCTTGCAG
CACATCCCCCTTTCGCCAGCTGGCGTAATAGCGAAGAGGCCCGCACCGATCGCCCTTCCCAACAGTTGCG
CAGCCTATACGTACGGCAGTTTAAGGTTTACACCTATAAAAGAGAGAGCCGTTATCGTCTGTTTGTGGAT
GTACAGAGTGATATTATTGACACGCCGGGGCGACGGATGGTGATCCCCCTGGCCAGTGCACGTCTGCTGT
CAGATAAAGTCTCCCGTGAACTTTACCCGGTGGTGCATATCGGGGATGAAAGCTGGCGCATGATGACCAC
CGATATGGCCAGTGTGCCGGTCTCCGTTATCGGGGAAGAAGTGGCTGATCTCAGCCACCGCGAAAATGAC
ATCAAAAACGCCATTAACCTGATGTTCTGGGGAATATAAATGTCAGGCATGAGATTATCAAAAAGGATCT
TCACCTAGATCCTTTTCACGTAGAAAGCCAGTCCGCAGAAACGGTGCTGACCCCGGATGAATGTCAGCTA
CTGGGCTATCTGGACAAGGGAAAACGCAAGCGCAAAGAGAAAGCAGGTAGCTTGCAGTGGGCTTACATGG
CGATAGCTAGACTGGGCGGTTTTATGGACAGCAAGCGAACCGGAATTGCCAGCTGGGGCGCCCTCTGGTA
AGGTTGGGAAGCCCTGCAAAGTAAACTGGATGGCTTTCTTGCCGCCAAGGATCTGATGGCGCAGGGGATC
AAGCTCTGATCAAGAGACAGGATGAGGATCGTTTCGCATGATTGAACAAGATGGATTGCACGCAGGTTCT
CCGGCCGCTTGGGTGGAGAGGCTATTCGGCTATGACTGGGCACAACAGACAATCGGCTGCTCTGATGCCG
CCGTGTTCCGGCTGTCAGCGCAGGGGCGCCCGGTTCTTTTTGTCAAGACCGACCTGTCCGGTGCCCTGAA
TGAACTGCAAGACGAGGCAGCGCGGCTATCGTGGCTGGCCACGACGGGCGTTCCTTGCGCAGCTGTGCTC
GACGTTGTCACTGAAGCGGGAAGGGACTGGCTGCTATTGGGCGAAGTGCCGGGGCAGGATCTCCTGTCAT
CTCACCTTGCTCCTGCCGAGAAAGTATCCATCATGGCTGATGCAATGCGGCGGCTGCATACGCTTGATCC
GGCTACCTGCCCATTCGACCACCAAGCGAAACATCGCATCGAGCGAGCACGTACTCGGATGGAAGCCGGT
CTTGTCGATCAGGATGATCTGGACGAAGAGCATCAGGGGCTCGCGCCAGCCGAACTGTTCGCCAGGCTCA
AGGCGAGCATGCCCGACGGCGAGGATCTCGTCGTGACCCATGGCGATGCCTGCTTGCCGAATATCATGGT
GGAAAATGGCCGCTTTTCTGGATTCATCGACTGTGGCCGGCTGGGTGTGGCGGACCGCTATCAGGACATA
GCGTTGGCTACCCGTGATATTGCTGAAGAGCTTGGCGGCGAATGGGCTGACCGCTTCCTCGTGCTTTACG
GTATCGCCGCTCCCGATTCGCAGCGCATCGCCTTCTATCGCCTTCTTGACGAGTTCTTCTGAATTATTAA
CGCTTACAATTTCCTGATGCGGTATTTTCTCCTTACGCATCTGTGCGGTATTTCACACCGCATACAGGTG
GCACTTTTCGGGGAAATGTGCGCGGAACCCCTATTTGTTTATTTTTCTAAATACATTCAAATATGTATCC
GCTCATGAGACAATAACCCTGATAAATGCTTCAATAATAGCACGTGAGGAGGGCCACCATGGCCAAGTTG
ACCAGTGCCGTTCCGGTGCTCACCGCGCGCGACGTCGCCGGAGCGGTCGAGTTCTGGACCGACCGGCTCG
GGTTCTCCCGGGACTTCGTGGAGGACGACTTCGCCGGTGTGGTCCGGGACGACGTGACCCTGTTCATCAG
CGCGGTCCAGGACCAGGTGGTGCCGGACAACACCCTGGCCTGGGTGTGGGTGCGCGGCCTGGACGAGCTG
TACGCCGAGTGGTCGGAGGTCGTGTCCACGAACTTCCGGGACGCCTCCGGGCCGGCCATGACCGAGATCG
GCGAGCAGCCGTGGGGGCGGGAGTTCGCCCTGCGCGACCCGGCCGGCAACTGCGTGCACTTCGTGGCCGA
GGAGCAGGACTGACACGTGCTAAAACTTCATTTTTAATTTAAAAGGATCTAGGTGAAGATCCTTTTTGAT
AATCTCATGACCAAAATCCCTTAACGTGAGTTTTCGTTCCACTGAGCGTCAGACCCCGTAGAAAAGATCA
AAGGATCTTCTTGAGATCCTTTTTTTCTGCGCGTAATCTGCTGCTTGCAAACAAAAAAACCACCGCTACC
AGCGGTGGTTTGTTTGCCGGATCAAGAGCTACCAACTCTTTTTCCGAAGGTAACTGGCTTCAGCAGAGCG
CAGATACCAAATACTGTCCTTCTAGTGTAGCCGTAGTTAGGCCACCACTTCAAGAACTCTGTAGCACCGC
CTACATACCTCGCTCTGCTAATCCTGTTACCAGTGGCTGCTGCCAGTGGCGATAAGTCGTGTCTTACCGG
GTTGGACTCAAGACGATAGTTACCGGATAAGGCGCAGCGGTCGGGCTGAACGGGGGGTTCGTGCACACAG
CCCAGCTTGGAGCGAACGACCTACACCGAACTGAGATACCTACAGCGTGAGCTATGAGAAAGCGCCACGC
TTCCCGAAGGGAGAAAGGCGGACAGGTATCCGGTAAGCGGCAGGGTCGGAACAGGAGAGCGCACGAGGGA
GCTTCCAGGGGGAAACGCCTGGTATCTTTATAGTCCTGTCGGGTTTCGCCACCTCTGACTTGAGCGTCGA
TTTTTGTGATGCTCGTCAGGGGGGCGGAGCCTATGGAAAAACGCCAGCAACGCGGCCTTTTTACGGTTCC
TGGCCTTTTGCTGGCCTTTTGCTCACATGTTCTTTCCTGCGTTATCCCCTGATTCTGTGGATAACCGTAT
TACCGCCTTTGAGTGAGCTGATACCGCTCGCCGCAGCCGAACGACCGAGCGCAGCGAGTCAGTGAGCGAG
GAAGCGGAAG
Features (pLannotate 1.2.2; 15 found; start..end, strand, type, name):
      2..94      +  CDS            lacI (fragment): lac repressor; lacI; The lac repressor binds to the lac operator to inhibit transcription in E. coli. This inhibition can be relieved by adding lactose or isopropyl-β-D-thiogalactopyranoside (IPTG).
    107..128     +  protein_bind   CAP binding site: CAP binding activates transcription in the presence of cAMP. E. coli catabolite activator protein
    143..173     +  promoter       lac promoter: promoter for the E. coli lac operon
    181..197     +  protein_bind   lac operator: The lac repressor binds to the lac operator to inhibit transcription in E. coli. This inhibition can be relieved by adding lactose or isopropyl-β-D-thiogalactopyranoside (IPTG). lac repressor encoded by lacI
    239..257     +  promoter       SP6 promoter: promoter for bacteriophage SP6 RNA polymerase
    334..663     +  promoter       SV40 promoter: SV40 enhancer and early promoter
    818..836     -  promoter       T7 promoter: promoter for bacteriophage T7 RNA polymerase
    839..986     +  CDS            lacZα (fragment): LacZα fragment of β-galactosidase; lacZ fragment
    996..1299    +  CDS            ccdB (fragment): CcdB, a bacterial toxin that poisons DNA gyrase; ccdB; Plasmids containing the ccdB gene cannot be propagated in standard E. coli strains.
   1347..1616    +  CDS            tnpA (fragment): TN5P_ECOLX - Also known as tnp. Experimental evidence at protein level: Swiss-Prot protein existence level 1. Mediates transposition of transposon Tn5 by a 'cut and paste' mechanism. First, the monomeric transposase binds the 19 bp inverted DNA repeats flanking the transposon. Then, dimerization of the DNA- bound transposase creates a synaptic DNA complex. After nicking of the first DNA strand, excision of the transposon proceeds through a series of intermediates. The transposase then mediates the insertion of the transposon at a new site by strand transfer. The activity of the wild- type tran
   1648..2442    +  CDS            NeoR/KanR: aminoglycoside phosphotransferase from Tn5; aph(3')-II (or nptII); confers resistance to neomycin, kanamycin, and G418 (Geneticin®)
   2463..2514    -  misc_feature   bom (fragment): basis of mobility region from pBR322
   2541..2629    +  promoter       AmpR promoter (fragment): bla
   2649..3023    +  CDS            BleoR: antibiotic-binding protein; Sh ble from Streptoalloteichus hindustanus; confers resistance to bleomycin, phleomycin, and Zeocin™
   3161..3749    +  rep_origin     ori: high-copy-number ColE1/pMB1/pBR322/pUC origin of replication
