[The description below was written by a language model from this plasmid's Addgene catalogue record and pLannotate feature annotations shown in this document.]
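Description:
TOPO SV40 is a small bacterial cloning plasmid (about 3.9 kb) that serves as a parts donor in the GMAP modular assembly system. It stores the simian virus 40 enhancer/early promoter as a reusable, assembly-compatible promoter module. The backbone is recorded as "TOPO 1-4", a TOPO-type cloning vector, and the roughly 370 bp insert was introduced by Gibson cloning. The plasmid replicates in E. coli from a high-copy ColE1/pUC-type origin and is selected with kanamycin through the Tn5 aminoglycoside phosphotransferase gene (NeoR/KanR). The feature table also shows a Sh ble bleomycin/Zeocin resistance gene downstream of a partial AmpR promoter. Short remnants of tnpA and the pBR322 bom region are annotated as well.

The SV40 promoter sits within the vector's cloning region. Upstream of it are the CAP binding site, lac promoter and lac operator, followed by an SP6 promoter. Downstream lies a T7 promoter in the reverse orientation, then fragments of lacZα and ccdB, which are typical of TOPO vectors that use a lacZα–ccdB fusion to select against plasmids without an insert. The catalogue lists Plac as the promoter and describes the vector as bacterial expression, but the insert is itself a regulatory element rather than a coding sequence, so Plac is a backbone feature rather than a functional driver of a gene product. The SV40 early promoter normally directs constitutive transcription in mammalian cells. Here it is simply archived, so it can be transferred into larger GMAP-assembled constructs. The feature table does not annotate the flanking GMAP homology sequences that would mediate that assembly.
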