Addgene plasmid #68455: TOPO SV40
Purpose: TOPO construct expressing SV40 for generation of GMAP-compatible promoter
Depositing lab: Tyler Jacks. Depositing organization: Massachusetts Institute of Technology. Publication: A Modular Assembly Platform for Rapid Generation of DNA Constructs. Akama-Garren EH, Joshi NS, Tammela T, Chang GP, Wagner BL, Lee DY, Rideout Iii WM, Papagiannakopoulos T, Xue W, Jacks T. Sci Rep. 2016 Feb 18;6:16836. doi: 10.1038/srep16836. PubMed 26887506.
Backbone
  Vector backbone: TOPO 1-4
  Backbone size w/o insert (bp): 3519
  Vector type: Bacterial Expression ; GMAP
Growth in bacteria
  Bacterial resistance: Kanamycin, 50 μg/mL
  Growth temperature: 37°C
  Growth strain: Stbl3
  Copy number: Unknown
Gene/Insert
  Gene/Insert name: Simian Virus Early 40 Promoter (alt name: SV40)
  Insert size (bp): 370
  Promoter: Plac
  Cloning method: Gibson Cloning
  Sequencing primers: 5′ GATCAGTGTGAGGGAGTGTAAAGCTGGTTT; 3′ CCGCTTAAGCTGTAGCGCTAATGTCGGGTC
Terms and licenses: Academic/Nonprofit Terms; Industry Terms: Not Available to Industry
How to cite: TOPO SV40 was a gift from Tyler Jacks (Addgene plasmid # 68455 ; http://n2t.net/addgene:68455 ; RRID:Addgene_68455)
