>Addgene plasmid #68455 | TOPO SV40 | addgene partial sequence | sequence record 123266 | Neo-R 5'-GCCCAGTCATAGCCGAATAG-3'
ACCTGCGTGCAATCCATCTTGTTCAATCATGCGAAACGATCCTCATCCTGTCTCTTGATCAGAGCTTGAT
CCCCTGCGCCATCAGATCCTTGGCGGCAAGAAAGCCATCCAGTTTACTTTGCAGGGCTTCCCAACCTTAC
CAGAGGGCGCCCCAGCTGGCAATTCCGGTTCGCTTGCTGTCCATAAAACCGCCCAGTCTAGCTATCGCCA
TGTAAGCCCACTGCAAGCTACCTGCTTTCTCTTTGCGCTTGCGTTTTCCCTTGTCCAGATAGCCCAGTAG
CTGACATTCATCCGGGGTCAGCACCGTTTCTGCGGACTGGCTTTCTACGTGAAAAGGATCTAGGTGAAGA
TCCTTTTTGATAATCTCATGCCTGACATTTATATTCCCCAGAACATCAGGTTAATGGCGTTTTTGATGTC
ATTTTCGCGGTGGCTGAGATCAGCCACTTCTTCCCCGATAACGGAGACCGGCACACTGGCCATATCGGTG
GTCATCATGCGCCAGCTTTCATCCCCGATATGCACCACCGGGTAAAGTTCACGGGAGACTTTATCTGACA
GCAGACGTGCACTGGCCAGGGGGATCACCATCCGTCGCCCCGGCGTGTCAATAATATCACTCTGTACATC
CACAAACAGACGATAACGGCTCTCTCTTTTATAGGTGTAAACCTTAAACTGCCGTACGTATAGGCTGCGC
AACTGTTGGGAAGGGCGATCGGTGCGGGCCTCTTCGCTATTACGCCAGCTGGCGAAAGGGGGATGTGCTG
CAAGGCGATTAAGTTGGGTAACGCCAGGGTTTTCCCAGTCACGACGTTGTAAAACGACGGCCAGTGAATT
GTAATACGACTCACTATAGGGCGAATTGGGCCCTCTAGATGCATGCTCGAGCGGCCGCCAGTGTGATGGA
TATCTGCAGAATTCCAGCACACTGGCGGCCGTTACTAGTGGAATCC
