>Addgene plasmid #68455 | TOPO SV40 | addgene partial sequence | sequence record 123267 | pBR322ori-F 5'-GGGAAACGCCTGGTATCTTT-3'
TCTGACTTGAGCGTCGATTTTTGTGATGCTCGTCAGGGGGGCGGAGCCTATGGAAAAACGCCAGCAACGC
GGCCTTTTTACGGTTCCTGGCCTTTTGCTGGCCTTTTGCTCACATGTTCTTTCCTGCGTTATCCCCTGAT
TCTGTGGATAACCGTATTACCGCCTTTGAGTGAGCTGATACCGCTCGCCGCAGCCGAACGACCGAGCGCA
GCGAGTCAGTGAGCGAGGAAGCGGAAGAGCGCCCAATACGCAAACCGCCTCTCCCCGCGCGTTGGCCGAT
TCATTAATGCAGCTGGCACGACAGGTTTCCCGACTGGAAAGCGGGCAGTGAGCGCAACGCAATTAATGTG
AGTTAGCTCACTCATTAGGCACCCCAGGCTTTACACTTTATGCTTCCGGCTCGTATGTTGTGTGGAATTG
TGAGCGGATAACAATTTCACACAGGAAACAGCTATGACCATGATTACGCCAAGCTATTTAGGTGACACTA
TAGAATACTCAAGCTATGCATCAAGCTTGGTACCGAGCTCGGATCAGTGTGAGGGAGTGTAAAGCTGGTT
TCTGTGGAATGTGTGTCAGTTAGGGTGTGGAAAGTCCCCAGGCTCCCCAGCAGGCAGAAGTATGCAAAGC
ATGCATCTCAATTAGTCAGCAACCAGGTGTGGAAAGTCCCCAGGCTCCCCAGCAGGCAGAAGTATGCAAA
GCATGCATCTCAATTAGTCAGCAACCATAGTCCCGCCCCTAACTCCGCCCATCCCGCCCCTAACTCCGCC
CAGTTCCGCCCATTCTCCGCCCCATGGCTGACTAATTTTTTTTATTTATGCAGAGGCCGAGGCCGCCTCT
GCCTCTGAGCTATTCCAGAAGTAGTGAGGAGGCTTTTTTGGAGGCCTAGGCTTTTGCAAAAAGCTCCCGG
GAGCTTGTATATCCATTTTCGACCCGACATTAGCGCTACAGCTTAAGCGGGATCAC
